>Addgene plasmid #168064 | ymTq2-AausFP1 pDRF1-GW | depositor full sequence | sequence record 326046 | ymTq2-AausFP1 pDRF1-GW sequence 8421 bps
CAAGCTTCCTGAAACGGAGAAACATAAACAGGCATTGCTGGGATCACCCATACATCACTCTGTTTTGCCT
GACCTTTTCCGGTAATTTGAAAACAAACCCGGTCTCGAAGCGGAGATCCGGCGATAATTACCGCAGAAAT
AAACCCATACACGAGACGTAGAACCAGCCGCACATGGCCGGAGAAACTCCTGCGAGAATTTCGTAAACTC
GCGCGCATTGCATCTGTATTTCCTAATGCGGCACTTCCAGGCCTCGATCGAGACCGTTTATCCATTGCTT
TTTTGTTGTCTTTTTCCCTCGTTCACAGAAAGTCTGAAGAAGCTATAGTAGAACTATGAGCTTTTTTTGT
TTCTGTTTTCCTTTTTTTTTTTTTTACCTCTGTGGAAATTGTTACTCTCACACTCTTTAGTTCGTTTGTT
TGTTTTGTTTATTCCAATTATGACCGGTGACGAAACGTGGTCGATGGTGGGTACCGCTTATGCTCCCCTC
CATTAGTTTCGATTATATAAAAAGGCCAAATATTGTATTATTTTCAAATGTCCTATCATTATCGTCTAAC
ATCTAATTTCTCTTAAATTTTTTCTCTTTCTTTCCTATAACACCAATAGTGAAAATCTTTTTTTCTTCTA
TATCTACAAAAACTTTTTTTTTCTATCAACCTCGTTGATAAATTTTTTCTTTAACAATCGTTAATAATTA
ATTAATTGGAAAATAACCATTTTTTCTCTCTTTTATACACACATTCAAAAGAAAGAAAAAAAATATACCC
CAGCCTCGACTAGTGAATTCGCGGCCATCACAAGTTTGTACAAAAAAGCAGGCTGCTAGCACTAGTAAGC
TTTTAATTAAATGGTTAGTAAAGGTGAAGAATTGTTCACTGGTGTAGTGCCAATTTTAGTAGAATTAGAT
GGTGACGTTAACGGTCATAAGTTCTCTGTAAGCGGTGAAGGTGAAGGTGACGCAACATACGGTAAATTAA
CTTTGAAATTCATTTGTACTACAGGTAAATTACCAGTTCCATGGCCAACTTTGGTTACTACTTTGTCTTG
GGGTGTTCAATGTTTCGCTAGATACCCAGATCATATGAAGCAACATGATTTCTTTAAGTCTGCTATGCCA
GAAGGTTACGTTCAAGAAAGAACTATCTTCTTCAAGGATGATGGTAACTATAAGACTAGAGCTGAAGTTA
AGTTCGAAGGAGATACTTTAGTTAATAGAATTGAATTGAAGGGTATTGATTTTAAGGAAGATGGTAATAT
TTTGGGTCATAAGTTGGAATATAATTACTTCTCTGATAACGTTTACATTACTGCTGATAAGCAAAAGAAC
GGTATTAAGGCGAACTTCAAGATTAGACATAACATTGAAGATGGTGGTGTTCAATTAGCTGATCATTACC
AACAAAACACTCCAATTGGTGACGGTCCAGTTTTGTTGCCAGATAACCATTACTTGTCTACTCAATCTAA
GTTGTCTAAGGATCCAAACGAAAAGAGAGATCATATGGTTTTGTTGGAATTCGTTACTGCTGCTGGGATC
ACTTTAGGTATGGATGAATTGTATAAATCCGGACTCAGATCTTCGGATCCACCGGTCGCCACCATGAGTT
ACGGAGCACTTTTGTTCAGAGAAAAAATCCCCTATGTTGTTGAGATGGAAGGTGATGTTGAGGGAATGAA
GTTTTCAGTAAGAGGTAAAGGACATGGTGATGCTAACACTGGTAAAATTGAAGCCAGTTTCATCTGCACA
ACTGGTGAACTACCAGTACCTTGGTCAAGCATTCTAACAACTGTCACATACGGTGCACAGTGTTTTGCAA
AATATCCAAATGATATCAAAGACTACCCAAAAAGTGCTATGCCAGAAGGTTACGTTCAAGAGCGAACAAT
CACTTTTGAAAACGACGGCGTTTATAAGACACGCGCTGAAGTCACGTACGAGAAAGGATCAGTTTATAAC
CGAGTTACGTTGAACGGTTCAGGATTTAAAAAAGGCGGTAACATCTTGGGCAAAAAATTGGAATTTAACT
ACAACCCTCATTGCATCTATGTTCTTCCAGATGTACAAAATAATGGAATCAAATGCTACATCAACATTGT
TCATGACGTAATTGGAGGAGGACAAATAATTGCTGCGCACCAACAATTAAATACTCCTCTTGGCGGTGGA
CCAGTCGACATTCCACACTACCATCATATACAAGCGCACACAATACTTTCTAAAGATCCCAAAGAAACAA
GAGATCATATGAACGTAGTAGAGGTGTTCAGAGCTATCGATTGCAAAACCGCATATGCATAAGCGGCCGC
ACCCAGCTTTCTTGTACAAAGTGGTGTAGTTAATTCATGATGGCCGCTGCAGGTCGACCTCGAGGGGGGG
CCCGGTACCCAATTCGCCCTATAGTGAGTCGTATTACGCGCGGATCCAGCTTTGGACTTCTTCGCCAGAG
GTTTGGTCAAGTCTCCAATCAAGGTTGTCGGCTTGTCTACCTTGCCAGAAATTTACGAAAAGATGGAAAA
GGGTCAAATCGTTGGTAGATACGTTGTTGACACTTCTAAATAAGCGAATTTCTTATGATTTATGATTTTT
ATTATTAAATAAGTTATAAAAAAAATAAGTGTATACAAATTTTAAAGTGACTCTTAGGTTTTAAAACGAN
AATTCTTATTCTTGAGTAACTCTTTCCTGTAGGTCAGGTTGCTTTCTCAGGTATAGCATGAGGTCGCTCT
TATTGACCACACCTCTACCGGCATGCCAATTCACTGGCCGTCGTTTTACAACGTCGTGACTGGGAAAACC
CTGGCGTTACCCAACTTAATCGCCTTGCAGCACATCCCCCTTTCGCCAGCTGGCGTAATAGCGAAGAGGC
CCGCACCGATCGCCCTTCCCAACAGTTGCGCAGCCTGAATGGCGAATGGCGCCTGATGCGGTATTTTCTC
CTTACGCATCTGTGCGGTATTTCACACCGCATAATCGGATCGTACTTGTTACCCATCATTGAATTTTGAA
CATCCGAACCTGGGAGTTTTCCCTGAAACAGATAGTATATTTGAACCTGTATAATAATATATAGTCTAGC
GCTTTACGGAAGACAATGTATGTATTTCGGTTCCTGGAGAAACTATTGCATCTATTGCATAGGTAATCTT
GCACGTCGCATCCCCGGTTCATTTTCTGCGTTTCCATCTTGCACTTCAATAGCATATCTTTGTTAACGAA
GCATCTGTGCTTCATTTTGTAGAACAAAAATGCAACGCGAGAGCGCTAATTTTTCAAACAAAGAATCTGA
GCTGCATTTTTACAGAACAGAAATGCAACGCGAAAGCGCTATTTTACCAACGAAGAATCTGTGCTTCATT
TTTGTAAAACAAAAATGCAACGCGAGAGCGCTAATTTTTCAAACAAAGAATCTGAGCTGCATTTTTACAG
AACAGAAATGCAACGCGAGAGCGCTATTTTACCAACAAAGAATCTATACTTCTTTTTTGTTCTACAAAAA
TGCATCCCGAGAGCGCTATTTTTCTAACAAAGCATCTTAGATTACTTTTTTTCTCCTTTGTGCGCTCTAT
AATGCAGTCTCTTGATAACTTTTTGCACTGTAGGTCCGTTAAGGTTAGAAGAAGGCTACTTTGGTGTCTA
TTTTCTCTTCCATAAAAAAAGCCTGACTCCACTTCCCGCGTTTACTGATTACTAGCGAAGCTGCGGGTGC
ATTTTTTCAAGATAAAGGCATCCCCGATTATATTCTATACCGATGTGGATTGCGCATACTTTGTGAACAG
AAAGTGATAGCGTTGATGATTCTTCATTGGTCAGAAAATTATGAACGGTTTCTTCTATTTTGTCTCTATA
TACTACGTATAGGAAATGTTTACATTTTCGTATTGTTTTCGATTCACTCTATGAATAGTTCTTACTACAA
TTTTTTTGTCTAAAGAGTAATACTAGAGATAAACATAAAAAATGTAGAGGTCGAGTTTAGATGCAAGTTC
AAGGAGCGAAAGGTGGATGGGTAGGTTATATAGGGATATAGCACAGAGATATATAGCAAAGAGATACTTT
TGAGCAATGTTTGTGGAAGCGGTATTCGCAATATTTTAGTAGCTCGTTACAGTCCGGTGCGTTTTTGGTT
TTTTGAAAGTGCGTCTTCAGAGCGCTTTTGGTTTTCAAAAGCGCTCTGAAGTTCCTATACTTTCTAGCTA
GAGAATAGGAACTTCGGAATAGGAACTTCAAAGCGTTTCCGAAAACGAGCGCTTCCGAAAATGCAACGCG
AGCTGCGCACATACAGCTCACTGTTCACGTCGCACCTATATCTGCGTGTTGCCTGTATATATATATACAT
GAGAAGAACGGCATAGTGCGTGTTTATGCTTAAATGCGTACTTATATGCGTCTATTTATGTAGGATGAAA
GGTAGTCTAGTACCTCCTGTGATATTATCCCATTCCATGCGGGGTATCGTATGCTTCCTTCAGCACTACC
CTTTAGCTGTTCTATATGCTGCCACTCCTCAATTGGATTAGTCTCATCCTTCAATGCTATCATTTCCTTT
GATATTGGATCGATCCGATGATAAGCTGTCAAACATGAGAATTGGGTAATAACTGATATAATTAAATTGA
AGCTCTAATTTGTGAGTTTAGTATACATGCATTTACTTATAATACAGTTTTTTAGTTTTGCTGGCCGCAT
CTTCTCAAATATGCTTCCCAGCCTGCTTTTCTGTAACGTTCACCCTCTACCTTAGCATCCCTTCCCTTTG
CAAATAGTCCTCTTCCAACAATAATAATGTCAGATCCTGTAGAGACCACATCATCCACGGTTCTATACTG
TTGACCCAATGCGTCTCCCTTGTCATCTAAACCCACACCGGGTGTCATAATCAACCAATCGTAACCTTCA
TCTCTTCCACCCATGTCTCTTTGAGCAATAAAGCCGATAACAAAATCTTTGTCGCTCTTCGCAATGTCAA
CAGTACCCTTAGTATATTCTCCAGTAGATAGGGAGCCCTTGCATGACAATTCTGCTAACATCAAAAGGCC
TCTAGGTTCCTTTGTTACTTCTTCTGCCGCCTGCTTCAAACCGCTAACAATACCTGGGCCCACCACACCG
TGTGCATTCGTAATGTCTGCCCATTCTGCTATTCTGTATACACCCGCAGAGTACTGCAATTTGACTGTAT
TACCAATGTCAGCAAATTTTCTGTCTTCGAAGAGTAAAAAATTGTACTTGGCGGATAATGCCTTTAGCGG
CTTAACTGTGCCCTCCATGGAAAAATCAGTCAAGATATCCACATGTGTTTTTAGTAAACAAATTTTGGGA
CCTAATGCTTCAACTAACTCCAGTAATTCCTTGGTGGTACGAACATCCAATGAAGCACACAAGTTTGTTT
GCTTTTCGTGCATGATATTAAATAGCTTGGCAGCAACAGGACTAGGATGAGTAGCAGCACGTTCCTTATA
TGTAGCTTTCGACATGATTTATCTTCGTTTCCTGCATGTTTTTGTTCTGTGCAGTTGGGTTAAGAATACT
GGGCAATTTCATGTTTCTTCAACACTACATATGCGTATATATACCAATCTAAGTCTGTGCTCCTTCCTTC
GTTCTTCCTTCTGTTCGGAGATTACCGAATCAAAAAAATTTCAAGGAAACCGAAATCAAAAAAAAGAATA
AAAAAAAAATGATGAATTGAAAAGCTAATTCTTGAAGACGAAAGGGCCTCGTGATACGCCTATTTTTATA
GGTTAATGTCATGATAATAATGGTTTCTTAGACGTCAGGTGGCACTTTTCGGGGAAATGTGCGCGGAACC
CCTATTTGTTTATTTTTCTAAATACATTCAAATATGTATCCGCTCATGAGACAATAACCCTGATAAATGC
TTCAATAATATTGAAAAAGGAAGAGTATGAGTATTCAACATTTCCGTGTCGCCCTTATTCCCTTTTTTGC
GGCATTTTGCCTTCCTGTTTTTGCTCACCCAGAAACGCTGGTGAAAGTAAAAGATGCTGAAGATCAGTTG
GGTGCACGAGTGGGTTACATCGAACTGGATCTCAACAGCGGTAAGATCCTTGAGAGTTTTCGCCCCGAAG
AACGTTTTCCAATGATGAGCACTTTTAAAGTTCTGCTATGTGGCGCGGTATTATCCCGTATTGACGCCGG
GCAAGAGCAACTCGGTCGCCGCATACACTATTCTCAGAATGACTTGGTTGAGTACTCACCAGTCACAGAA
AAGCATCTTACGGATGGCATGACAGTAAGAGAATTATGCAGTGCTGCCATAACCATGAGTGATAACACTG
CGGCCAACTTACTTCTGACAACGATCGGAGGACCGAAGGAGCTAACCGCTTTTTTGCACAACATGGGGGA
TCATGTAACTCGCCTTGATCGTTGGGAACCGGAGCTGAATGAAGCCATACCAAACGACGAGCGTGACACC
ACGATGCCTGTAGCAATGGCAACAACGTTGCGCAAACTATTAACTGGCGAACTACTTACTCTAGCTTCCC
GGCAACAATTAATAGACTGGATGGAGGCGGATAAAGTTGCAGGACCACTTCTGCGCTCGGCCCTTCCGGC
TGGCTGGTTTATTGCTGATAAATCTGGAGCCGGTGAGCGTGGGTCTCGCGGTATCATTGCAGCACTGGGG
CCAGATGGTAAGCCCTCCCGTATCGTAGTTATCTACACGACGGGGAGTCAGGCAACTATGGATGAACGAA
ATAGACAGATCGCTGAGATAGGTGCCTCACTGATTAAGCATTGGTAACTGTCAGACCAAGTTTACTCATA
TATACTTTAGATTGATTTAAAACTTCATTTTTAATTTAAAAGGATCTAGGTGAAGATCCTTTTTGATAAT
CTCATGACCAAAATCCCTTAACGTGAGTTTTCGTTCCACTGAGCGTCAGACCCCGTAGAAAAGATCAAAG
GATCTTCTTGAGATCCTTTTTTTCTGCGCGTAATCTGCTGCTTGCAAACAAAAAAACCACCGCTACCAGC
GGTGGTTTGTTTGCCGGATCAAGAGCTACCAACTCTTTTTCCGAAGGTAACTGGCTTCAGCAGAGCGCAG
ATACCAAATACTGTTCTTCTAGTGTAGCCGTAGTTAGGCCACCACTTCAAGAACTCTGTAGCACCGCCTA
CATACCTCGCTCTGCTAATCCTGTTACCAGTGGCTGCTGCCAGTGGCGATAAGTCGTGTCTTACCGGGTT
GGACTCAAGACGATAGTTACCGGATAAGGCGCAGCGGTCGGGCTGAACGGGGGGTTCGTGCACACAGCCC
AGCTTGGAGCGAACGACCTACACCGAACTGAGATACCTACAGCGTGAGCTATGAGAAAGCGCCACGCTTC
CCGAAGGGAGAAAGGCGGACAGGTATCCGGTAAGCGGCAGGGTCGGAACAGGAGAGCGCACGAGGGAGCT
TCCAGGGGGAAACGCCTGGTATCTTTATAGTCCTGTCGGGTTTCGCCACCTCTGACTTGAGCGTCGATTT
TTGTGATGCTCGTCAGGGGGGCGGAGCCTATGGAAAAACGCCAGCAACGCGGCCTTTTTACGGTTCCTGG
CCTTTTGCTGGCCTTTTGCTCACATGTTCTTTCCTGCGTTATCCCCTGATTCTGTGGATAACCGTATTAC
CGCCTTTGAGTGAGCTGATACCGCTCGCCGCAGCCGAACGACCGAGCGCAGCGAGTCAGTGAGCGAGGAA
GCGGAAGAGCGCCCAATACGCAAACCGCCTCTCCCCGCGCGTTGGCCGATTCATTAATGCAGCTGGCACG
ACAGGTTTCCCGACTGGAAAGCGGGCAGTGAGCGCAACGCAATTAATGTGAGTTAGCTCACTCATTAGGC
ACCCCAGGCTTTACACTTTATGCTTCCGGCTCGTATGTTGTGTGGAATTGTGAGCGGATAACAATTTCAC
ACAGGAAACAGCTATGACCATGATTACGCCAAGCTTACCGCATCAGGAAATTGTAAGCGTTAATATTTTG
TTAAAATTCGCGTTAAATTTTTGTTAAATCAGCTCATTTTTTAACCAATAGGCCGAAATCGGCAAAATCC
CTTATAAATCAAAAGAATAGACCGAGATAGGGT
[37 nt withheld, positions 8084-8120]
AAAGAACGTGGACTCCAACGTCAAAGG
[49 nt withheld, positions 8148-8196]
T
[91 nt withheld, positions 8198-8288]
G
[124 nt withheld, positions 8290-8413]
CCATTCGC
Features (pLannotate 1.2.2; 26 found; start..end, strand, type, name):
      3..257     -  CDS            BRP1 (fragment): BRP1_YEAST - Protein predicted: Swiss-Prot protein existence level 4. From Saccharomyces cerevisiae (strain ATCC 204508 / S288c) (Baker's yeast).
    359..375     -  promoter       ARG4 promoter (fragment): S. cerevisiae ARG4
    480..563     +  CDS            YG007_YEAST: Protein predicted: Swiss-Prot protein existence level 4. From Saccharomyces cerevisiae (strain ATCC 204508 / S288c) (Baker's yeast).
    800..824     +  protein_bind   attB1: mutant version of attB; recombination site for the Gateway® BP reaction BP Clonase™
    851..1567    +  CDS            mTurquoise2: mTurquoise2 is a basic (constitutively fluorescent) cyan fluorescent protein published in 2012, derived from Aequorea victoria. It is reported to be a rapidly-maturing monomer with very low acid sensitivity.
   1604..2299    +  CDS            AausFP1: AausFP1 is a basic (constitutively fluorescent) green fluorescent protein published in 2019, derived from Aequorea australis. It has low acid sensitivity.
   2311..2335    -  protein_bind   attB2: mutant version of attB; recombination site for the Gateway® BP reaction BP Clonase™
   2363..2389    +  misc_feature   MCS (fragment): pBluescript multiple cloning site
   2398..2416    -  promoter       T7 promoter: promoter for bacteriophage T7 RNA polymerase
   2417..2560    +  CDS            ADH1 (fragment): ADH1_YEAST - Also known as ADC1. Experimental evidence at protein level: Swiss-Prot protein existence level 1. This isozyme preferentially catalyzes the conversion of primary unbranched alcohols to their corresponding aldehydes. Also shows activity toward secondary alcohols. From Saccharomyces cerevisiae (strain ATCC 204508 / S288c) (Baker's yeast).
   2564..2751    +  terminator     ADH1 terminator: S. cerevisiae ADH1; transcription terminator for the S. cerevisiae alcohol dehydrogenase 1 (ADH1) gene
   2759..2916    +  CDS            lacZα (fragment): LacZα fragment of β-galactosidase; lacZ fragment
   2922..2973    -  misc_feature   bom (fragment): basis of mobility region from pBR322
   2978..3061    +  CDS            RAF1 (fragment): RAF_YEAST - Experimental evidence at transcript level: Swiss-Prot protein existence level 2. Antagonizes transcriptional repression of recombinase FLP by REP1-REP2. May play a role in plasmid partitioning. From Saccharomyces cerevisiae (strain ATCC 204508 / S288c) (Baker's yeast).
   3215..4561    -  rep_origin     2μ ori: yeast 2μ plasmid origin of replication
   4566..4582    -  promoter       tet promoter (fragment): E. coli promoter for tetracycline efflux protein gene
   4672..5475    -  CDS            URA3: orotidine-5'-phosphate decarboxylase, required for uracil biosynthesis; S. cerevisiae URA3; yeast auxotrophic marker, counterselectable with 5-fluoroorotic acid (5-FOA)
   5476..5691    -  promoter       URA3 promoter: S. cerevisiae URA3
   5802..5906    +  promoter       AmpR promoter: bla
   5907..6767    +  CDS            AmpR: β-lactamase; bla; confers resistance to ampicillin, carbenicillin, and related antibiotics
   6938..7526    +  rep_origin     ori: high-copy-number ColE1/pMB1/pBR322/pUC origin of replication
   7709..7801    +  CDS            lacI (fragment): lac repressor; lacI; The lac repressor binds to the lac operator to inhibit transcription in E. coli. This inhibition can be relieved by adding lactose or isopropyl-β-D-thiogalactopyranoside (IPTG).
   7814..7835    +  protein_bind   CAP binding site: CAP binding activates transcription in the presence of cAMP. E. coli catabolite activator protein
   7850..7880    +  promoter       lac promoter: promoter for the E. coli lac operon
   7888..7904    +  protein_bind   lac operator: The lac repressor binds to the lac operator to inhibit transcription in E. coli. This inhibition can be relieved by adding lactose or isopropyl-β-D-thiogalactopyranoside (IPTG). lac repressor encoded by lacI
   7985..8413    -  rep_origin     f1 ori (sequence partly withheld): f1 bacteriophage origin of replication; arrow indicates direction of (+) strand synthesis
