>Addgene plasmid #168064 | ymTq2-AausFP1 pDRF1-GW | addgene full sequence | sequence record 332005 | Addgene NGS Result
CAATAGTGAAAATCTTTTTTTCTTCTATATCTACAAAAACTTTTTTTTTCTATCAACCTCGTTGATAAAT
TTTTTCTTTAACAATCGTTAATAATTAATTAATTGGAAAATAACCATTTTTTCTCTCTTTTATACACACA
TTCAAAAGAAAGAAAAAAAATATACCCCAGCCTCGACTAGTGAATTCGCGGCCATCACAAGTTTGTACAA
AAAAGCAGGCTGCTAGCACTAGTAAGCTTTTAATTAAATGGTTAGTAAAGGTGAAGAATTGTTCACTGGT
GTAGTGCCAATTTTAGTAGAATTAGATGGTGACGTTAACGGTCATAAGTTCTCTGTAAGCGGTGAAGGTG
AAGGTGACGCAACATACGGTAAATTAACTTTGAAATTCATTTGTACTACAGGTAAATTACCAGTTCCATG
GCCAACTTTGGTTACTACTTTGTCTTGGGGTGTTCAATGTTTCGCTAGATACCCAGATCATATGAAGCAA
CATGATTTCTTTAAGTCTGCTATGCCAGAAGGTTACGTTCAAGAAAGAACTATCTTCTTCAAGGATGATG
GTAACTATAAGACTAGAGCTGAAGTTAAGTTCGAAGGAGATACTTTAGTTAATAGAATTGAATTGAAGGG
TATTGATTTTAAGGAAGATGGTAATATTTTGGGTCATAAGTTGGAATATAATTACTTCTCTGATAACGTT
TACATTACTGCTGATAAGCAAAAGAACGGTATTAAGGCGAACTTCAAGATTAGACATAACATTGAAGATG
GTGGTGTTCAATTAGCTGATCATTACCAACAAAACACTCCAATTGGTGACGGTCCAGTTTTGTTGCCAGA
TAACCATTACTTGTCTACTCAATCTAAGTTGTCTAAGGATCCAAACGAAAAGAGAGATCATATGGTTTTG
TTGGAATTCGTTACTGCTGCTGGGATCACTTTAGGTATGGATGAATTGTATAAATCCGGACTCAGATCTT
CGGATCCACCGGTCGCCACCATGAGTTACGGAGCACTTTTGTTCAGAGAAAAAATCCCCTATGTTGTTGA
GATGGAAGGTGATGTTGAGGGAATGAAGTTTTCAGTAAGAGGTAAAGGACATGGTGATGCTAACACTGGT
AAAATTGAAGCCAGTTTCATCTGCACAACTGGTGAACTACCAGTACCTTGGTCAAGCATTCTAACAACTG
TCACATACGGTGCACAGTGTTTTGCAAAATATCCAAATGATATCAAAGACTACCCAAAAAGTGCTATGCC
AGAAGGTTACGTTCAAGAGCGAACAATCACTTTTGAAAACGACGGCGTTTATAAGACACGCGCTGAAGTC
ACGTACGAGAAAGGATCAGTTTATAACCGAGTTACGTTGAACGGTTCAGGATTTAAAAAAGGCGGTAACA
TCTTGGGCAAAAAATTGGAATTTAACTACAACCCTCATTGCATCTATGTTCTTCCAGATGTACAAAATAA
TGGAATCAAATGCTACATCAACATTGTTCATGACGTAATTGGAGGAGGACAAATAATTGCTGCGCACCAA
CAATTAAATACTCCTCTTGGCGGTGGACCAGTCGACATTCCACACTACCATCATATACAAGCGCACACAA
TACTTTCTAAAGATCCCAAAGAAACAAGAGATCATATGAACGTAGTAGAGGTGTTCAGAGCTATCGATTG
CAAAACCGCATATGCATAAGCGGCCGCACCCAGCTTTCTTGTACAAAGTGGTGTAGTTAATTCATGATGG
CCGCTGCAGGTCGACCTCGAGGGGGGGCCCGGTACCCAATTCGCCCTATAGTGAGTCGTATTACGCGCGG
ATCCAGCTTTGGACTTCTTCGCCAGAGGTTTGGTCAAGTCTCCAATCAAGGTTGTCGGCTTGTCTACCTT
GCCAGAAATTTACGAAAAGATGGAAAAGGGTCAAATCGTTGGTAGATACGTTGTTGACACTTCTAAATAA
GCGAATTTCTTATGATTTATGATTTTTATTATTAAATAAGTTATAAAAAAAATAAGTGTATACAAATTTT
AAAGTGACTCTTAGGTTTTAAAACGAAAATTCTTATTCTTGAGTAACTCTTTCCTGTAGGTCAGGTTGCT
TTCTCAGGTATAGCATGAGGTCGCTCTTATTGACCACACCTCTACCGGCATGCCAATTCACTGGCCGTCG
TTTTACAACGTCGTGACTGGGAAAACCCTGGCGTTACCCAACTTAATCGCCTTGCAGCACATCCCCCTTT
CGCCAGCTGGCGTAATAGCGAAGAGGCCCGCACCGATCGCCCTTCCCAACAGTTGCGCAGCCTGAATGGC
GAATGGCGCCTGATGCGGTATTTTCTCCTTACGCATCTGTGCGGTATTTCACACCGCATAATCGGATCGT
ACTTGTTACCCATCATTGAATTTTGAACATCCGAACCTGGGAGTTTTCCCTGAAACAGATAGTATATTTG
AACCTGTATAATAATATATAGTCTAGCGCTTTACGGAAGACAATGTATGTATTTCGGTTCCTGGAGAAAC
TATTGCATCTATTGCATAGGTAATCTTGCACGTCGCATCCCCGGTTCATTTTCTGCGTTTCCATCTTGCA
CTTCAATAGCATATCTTTGTTAACGAAGCATCTGTGCTTCATTTTGTAGAACAAAAATGCAACGCGAGAG
CGCTAATTTTTCAAACAAAGAATCTGAGCTGCATTTTTACAGAACAGAAATGCAACGCGAAAGCGCTATT
TTACCAACGAAGAATCTGTGCTTCATTTTTGTAAAACAAAAATGCAACGCGAGAGCGCTAATTTTTCAAA
CAAAGAATCTGAGCTGCATTTTTACAGAACAGAAATGCAACGCGAGAGCGCTATTTTACCAACAAAGAAT
CTATACTTCTTTTTTGTTCTACAAAAATGCATCCCGAGAGCGCTATTTTTCTAACAAAGCATCTTAGATT
ACTTTTTTTCTCCTTTGTGCGCTCTATAATGCAGTCTCTTGATAACTTTTTGCACTGTAGGTCCGTTAAG
GTTAGAAGAAGGCTACTTTGGTGTCTATTTTCTCTTCCATAAAAAAAGCCTGACTCCACTTCCCGCGTTT
ACTGATTACTAGCGAAGCTGCGGGTGCATTTTTTCAAGATAAAGGCATCCCCGATTATATTCTATACCGA
TGTGGATTGCGCATACTTTGTGAACAGAAAGTGATAGCGTTGATGATTCTTCATTGGTCAGAAAATTATG
AACGGTTTCTTCTATTTTGTCTCTATATACTACGTATAGGAAATGTTTACATTTTCGTATTGTTTTCGAT
TCACTCTATGAATAGTTCTTACTACAATTTTTTTGTCTAAAGAGTAATACTAGAGATAAACATAAAAAAT
GTAGAGGTCGAGTTTAGATGCAAGTTCAAGGAGCGAAAGGTGGATGGGTAGGTTATATAGGGATATAGCA
CAGAGATATATAGCAAAGAGATACTTTTGAGCAATGTTTGTGGAAGCGGTATTCGCAATATTTTAGTAGC
TCGTTACAGTCCGGTGCGTTTTTGGTTTTTTGAAAGTGCGTCTTCAGAGCGCTTTTGGTTTTCAAAAGCG
CTCTGAAGTTCCTATACTTTCTAGCTAGAGAATAGGAACTTCGGAATAGGAACTTCAAAGCGTTTCCGAA
AACGAGCGCTTCCGAAAATGCAACGCGAGCTGCGCACATACAGCTCACTGTTCACGTCGCACCTATATCT
GCGTGTTGCCTGTATATATATATACATGAGAAGAACGGCATAGTGCGTGTTTATGCTTAAATGCGTACTT
ATATGCGTCTATTTATGTAGGATGAAAGGTAGTCTAGTACCTCCTGTGATATTATCCCATTCCATGCGGG
GTATCGTATGCTTCCTTCAGCACTACCCTTTAGCTGTTCTATATGCTGCCACTCCTCAATTGGATTAGTC
TCATCCTTCAATGCTATCATTTCCTTTGATATTGGATCGATCCGATGATAAGCTGTCAAACATGAGAATT
GGGTAATAACTGATATAATTAAATTGAAGCTCTAATTTGTGAGTTTAGTATACATGCATTTACTTATAAT
ACAGTTTTTTAGTTTTGCTGGCCGCATCTTCTCAAATATGCTTCCCAGCCTGCTTTTCTGTAACGTTCAC
CCTCTACCTTAGCATCCCTTCCCTTTGCAAATAGTCCTCTTCCAACAATAATAATGTCAGATCCTGTAGA
GACCACATCATCCACGGTTCTATACTGTTGACCCAATGCGTCTCCCTTGTCATCTAAACCCACACCGGGT
GTCATAATCAACCAATCGTAACCTTCATCTCTTCCACCCATGTCTCTTTGAGCAATAAAGCCGATAACAA
AATCTTTGTCGCTCTTCGCAATGTCAACAGTACCCTTAGTATATTCTCCAGTAGATAGGGAGCCCTTGCA
TGACAATTCTGCTAACATCAAAAGGCCTCTAGGTTCCTTTGTTACTTCTTCTGCCGCCTGCTTCAAACCG
CTAACAATACCTGGGCCCACCACACCGTGTGCATTCGTAATGTCTGCCCATTCTGCTATTCTGTATACAC
CCGCAGAGTACTGCAATTTGACTGTATTACCAATGTCAGCAAATTTTCTGTCTTCGAAGAGTAAAAAATT
GTACTTGGCGGATAATGCCTTTAGCGGCTTAACTGTGCCCTCCATGGAAAAATCAGTCAAGATATCCACA
TGTGTTTTTAGTAAACAAATTTTGGGACCTAATGCTTCAACTAACTCCAGTAATTCCTTGGTGGTACGAA
CATCCAATGAAGCACACAAGTTTGTTTGCTTTTCGTGCATGATATTAAATAGCTTGGCAGCAACAGGACT
AGGATGAGTAGCAGCACGTTCCTTATATGTAGCTTTCGACATGATTTATCTTCGTTTCCTGCATGTTTTT
GTTCTGTGCAGTTGGGTTAAGAATACTGGGCAATTTCATGTTTCTTCAACACTACATATGCGTATATATA
CCAATCTAAGTCTGTGCTCCTTCCTTCGTTCTTCCTTCTGTTCGGAGATTACCGAATCAAAAAAATTTCA
AGGAAACCGAAATCAAAAAAAAGAATAAAAAAAAAATGATGAATTGAAAAGCTAATTCTTGAAGACGAAA
GGGCCTCGTGATACGCCTATTTTTATAGGTTAATGTCATGATAATAATGGTTTCTTAGACGTCAGGTGGC
ACTTTTCGGGGAAATGTGCGCGGAACCCCTATTTGTTTATTTTTCTAAATACATTCAAATATGTATCCGC
TCATGAGACAATAACCCTGATAAATGCTTCAATAATATTGAAAAAGGAAGAGTATGAGTATTCAACATTT
CCGTGTCGCCCTTATTCCCTTTTTTGCGGCATTTTGCCTTCCTGTTTTTGCTCACCCAGAAACGCTGGTG
AAAGTAAAAGATGCTGAAGATCAGTTGGGTGCACGAGTGGGTTACATCGAACTGGATCTCAACAGCGGTA
AGATCCTTGAGAGTTTTCGCCCCGAAGAACGTTTTCCAATGATGAGCACTTTTAAAGTTCTGCTATGTGG
CGCGGTATTATCCCGTATTGACGCCGGGCAAGAGCAACTCGGTCGCCGCATACACTATTCTCAGAATGAC
TTGGTTGAGTACTCACCAGTCACAGAAAAGCATCTTACGGATGGCATGACAGTAAGAGAATTATGCAGTG
CTGCCATAACCATGAGTGATAACACTGCGGCCAACTTACTTCTGACAACGATCGGAGGACCGAAGGAGCT
AACCGCTTTTTTGCACAACATGGGGGATCATGTAACTCGCCTTGATCGTTGGGAACCGGAGCTGAATGAA
GCCATACCAAACGACGAGCGTGACACCACGATGCCTGTAGCAATGGCAACAACGTTGCGCAAACTATTAA
CTGGCGAACTACTTACTCTAGCTTCCCGGCAACAATTAATAGACTGGATGGAGGCGGATAAAGTTGCAGG
ACCACTTCTGCGCTCGGCCCTTCCGGCTGGCTGGTTTATTGCTGATAAATCTGGAGCCGGTGAGCGTGGG
TCTCGCGGTATCATTGCAGCACTGGGGCCAGATGGTAAGCCCTCCCGTATCGTAGTTATCTACACGACGG
GGAGTCAGGCAACTATGGATGAACGAAATAGACAGATCGCTGAGATAGGTGCCTCACTGATTAAGCATTG
GTAACTGTCAGACCAAGTTTACTCATATATACTTTAGATTGATTTAAAACTTCATTTTTAATTTAAAAGG
ATCTAGGTGAAGATCCTTTTTGATAATCTCATGACCAAAATCCCTTAACGTGAGTTTTCGTTCCACTGAG
CGTCAGACCCCGTAGAAAAGATCAAAGGATCTTCTTGAGATCCTTTTTTTCTGCGCGTAATCTGCTGCTT
GCAAACAAAAAAACCACCGCTACCAGCGGTGGTTTGTTTGCCGGATCAAGAGCTACCAACTCTTTTTCCG
AAGGTAACTGGCTTCAGCAGAGCGCAGATACCAAATACTGTTCTTCTAGTGTAGCCGTAGTTAGGCCACC
ACTTCAAGAACTCTGTAGCACCGCCTACATACCTCGCTCTGCTAATCCTGTTACCAGTGGCTGCTGCCAG
TGGCGATAAGTCGTGTCTTACCGGGTTGGACTCAAGACGATAGTTACCGGATAAGGCGCAGCGGTCGGGC
TGAACGGGGGGTTCGTGCACACAGCCCAGCTTGGAGCGAACGACCTACACCGAACTGAGATACCTACAGC
GTGAGCTATGAGAAAGCGCCACGCTTCCCGAAGGGAGAAAGGCGGACAGGTATCCGGTAAGCGGCAGGGT
CGGAACAGGAGAGCGCACGAGGGAGCTTCCAGGGGGAAACGCCTGGTATCTTTATAGTCCTGTCGGGTTT
CGCCACCTCTGACTTGAGCGTCGATTTTTGTGATGCTCGTCAGGGGGGCGGAGCCTATGGAAAAACGCCA
GCAACGCGGCCTTTTTACGGTTCCTGGCCTTTTGCTGGCCTTTTGCTCACATGTTCTTTCCTGCGTTATC
CCCTGATTCTGTGGATAACCGTATTACCGCCTTTGAGTGAGCTGATACCGCTCGCCGCAGCCGAACGACC
GAGCGCAGCGAGTCAGTGAGCGAGGAAGCGGAAGAGCGCCCAATACGCAAACCGCCTCTCCCCGCGCGTT
GGCCGATTCATTAATGCAGCTGGCACGACAGGTTTCCCGACTGGAAAGCGGGCAGTGAGCGCAACGCAAT
TAATGTGAGTTAGCTCACTCATTAGGCACCCCAGGCTTTACACTTTATGCTTCCGGCTCGTATGTTGTGT
GGAATTGTGAGCGGATAACAATTTCACACAGGAAACAGCTATGACCATGATTACGCCAAGCTTACCGCAT
CAGGAAATTGTAAGCGTTAATATTTTGTTAAAATTCGCGTTAAATTTTTGTTAAATCAGCTCATTTTTTA
ACCAATAGGCCGAAATCGGCAAAATCCCTTATAAATCAAAAGAATAGACCGAGATAGGGT
[37 nt withheld, positions 7481-7517]
AAAGAACGTGGACTCCAACGTCAAAGG
[49 nt withheld, positions 7545-7593]
T
[91 nt withheld, positions 7595-7685]
G
[124 nt withheld, positions 7687-7810]
CCATTCGCCAAGCTTCCTGAAACGGAGAAACATAAACAGGCATTGCTGGGATCACCCATACATCACTCTG
TTTTGCCTGACCTTTTCCGGTAATTTGAAAACAAACCCGGTCTCGAAGCGGAGATCCGGCGATAATTACC
GCAGAAATAAACCCATACACGAGACGTAGAACCAGCCGCACATGGCCGGAGAAACTCCTGCGAGAATTTC
GTAAACTCGCGCGCATTGCATCTGTATTTCCTAATGCGGCACTTCCAGGCCTCGATCGAGACCGTTTATC
CATTGCTTTTTTGTTGTCTTTTTCCCTCGTTCACAGAAAGTCTGAAGAAGCTATAGTAGAACTATGAGCT
TTTTTTGTTTCTGTTTTCCTTTTTTTTTTTTTTACCTCTGTGGAAATTGTTACTCTCACACTCTTTAGTT
CGTTTGTTTGTTTTGTTTATTCCAATTATGACCGGTGACGAAACGTGGTCGATGGTGGGTACCGCTTATG
CTCCCCTCCATTAGTTTCGATTATATAAAAAGGCCAAATATTGTATTATTTTCAAATGTCCTATCATTAT
CGTCTAACATCTAATTTCTCTTAAATTTTTTCTCTTTCTTTCCTATAACAC
Features (pLannotate 1.2.2; 26 found; start..end, strand, type, name):
    197..221     +  protein_bind   attB1: mutant version of attB; recombination site for the Gateway® BP reaction BP Clonase™
    248..964     +  CDS            mTurquoise2: mTurquoise2 is a basic (constitutively fluorescent) cyan fluorescent protein published in 2012, derived from Aequorea victoria. It is reported to be a rapidly-maturing monomer with very low acid sensitivity.
   1001..1696    +  CDS            AausFP1: AausFP1 is a basic (constitutively fluorescent) green fluorescent protein published in 2019, derived from Aequorea australis. It has low acid sensitivity.
   1708..1732    -  protein_bind   attB2: mutant version of attB; recombination site for the Gateway® BP reaction BP Clonase™
   1760..1786    +  misc_feature   MCS (fragment): pBluescript multiple cloning site
   1795..1813    -  promoter       T7 promoter: promoter for bacteriophage T7 RNA polymerase
   1814..1957    +  CDS            ADH1 (fragment): ADH1_YEAST - Also known as ADC1. Experimental evidence at protein level: Swiss-Prot protein existence level 1. This isozyme preferentially catalyzes the conversion of primary unbranched alcohols to their corresponding aldehydes. Also shows activity toward secondary alcohols. From Saccharomyces cerevisiae (strain ATCC 204508 / S288c) (Baker's yeast).
   1961..2148    +  terminator     ADH1 terminator: S. cerevisiae ADH1; transcription terminator for the S. cerevisiae alcohol dehydrogenase 1 (ADH1) gene
   2156..2313    +  CDS            lacZα (fragment): LacZα fragment of β-galactosidase; lacZ fragment
   2319..2370    -  misc_feature   bom (fragment): basis of mobility region from pBR322
   2375..2458    +  CDS            RAF1 (fragment): RAF_YEAST - Experimental evidence at transcript level: Swiss-Prot protein existence level 2. Antagonizes transcriptional repression of recombinase FLP by REP1-REP2. May play a role in plasmid partitioning. From Saccharomyces cerevisiae (strain ATCC 204508 / S288c) (Baker's yeast).
   2612..3958    -  rep_origin     2μ ori: yeast 2μ plasmid origin of replication
   3963..3979    -  promoter       tet promoter (fragment): E. coli promoter for tetracycline efflux protein gene
   4069..4872    -  CDS            URA3: orotidine-5'-phosphate decarboxylase, required for uracil biosynthesis; S. cerevisiae URA3; yeast auxotrophic marker, counterselectable with 5-fluoroorotic acid (5-FOA)
   4873..5088    -  promoter       URA3 promoter: S. cerevisiae URA3
   5199..5303    +  promoter       AmpR promoter: bla
   5304..6164    +  CDS            AmpR: β-lactamase; bla; confers resistance to ampicillin, carbenicillin, and related antibiotics
   6335..6923    +  rep_origin     ori: high-copy-number ColE1/pMB1/pBR322/pUC origin of replication
   7106..7198    +  CDS            lacI (fragment): lac repressor; lacI; The lac repressor binds to the lac operator to inhibit transcription in E. coli. This inhibition can be relieved by adding lactose or isopropyl-β-D-thiogalactopyranoside (IPTG).
   7211..7232    +  protein_bind   CAP binding site: CAP binding activates transcription in the presence of cAMP. E. coli catabolite activator protein
   7247..7277    +  promoter       lac promoter: promoter for the E. coli lac operon
   7285..7301    +  protein_bind   lac operator: The lac repressor binds to the lac operator to inhibit transcription in E. coli. This inhibition can be relieved by adding lactose or isopropyl-β-D-thiogalactopyranoside (IPTG). lac repressor encoded by lacI
   7382..7810    -  rep_origin     f1 ori (sequence partly withheld): f1 bacteriophage origin of replication; arrow indicates direction of (+) strand synthesis
   7821..8075    -  CDS            BRP1 (fragment): BRP1_YEAST - Protein predicted: Swiss-Prot protein existence level 4. From Saccharomyces cerevisiae (strain ATCC 204508 / S288c) (Baker's yeast).
   8177..8193    -  promoter       ARG4 promoter (fragment): S. cerevisiae ARG4
   8298..8381    +  CDS            YG007_YEAST: Protein predicted: Swiss-Prot protein existence level 4. From Saccharomyces cerevisiae (strain ATCC 204508 / S288c) (Baker's yeast).
