[The description below was written by a language model from this plasmid's Addgene catalogue record and pLannotate feature annotations shown in this document.]
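Description:
ymTq2-AausFP1 pDRF1-GW is an 8.4 kb yeast episomal expression plasmid built on the pDRF1-GW backbone, a Gateway-adapted E. coli–Saccharomyces shuttle vector. In bacteria it is maintained at high copy through a ColE1/pUC-type origin and selected with ampicillin via the β-lactamase gene. In yeast it replicates from the 2μ origin and is selected by uracil prototrophy through URA3 with its own promoter, a marker that can also be counterselected with 5-FOA. An f1 origin and remnants of a lac promoter/operator, lacZα and a pBluescript polylinker are carried over from the parental cloning vector.

The payload is a synthetic tandem fusion of two fluorescent proteins: a cyan mTurquoise2 coding sequence ("ymTq2", the "y" presumably indicating a yeast-adapted version, although the record does not say so), followed after a short linker-sized gap by AausFP1, a green fluorescent protein from Aequorea australis. The fusion sits between attB1 and attB2 sites, the footprint of Gateway recombination into the destination vector, although the catalogue lists the cloning method as restriction enzyme with unknown sites. It is followed by the S. cerevisiae ADH1 terminator. No yeast promoter is annotated as driving the fusion. The region upstream of attB1 shows only fragmentary matches to yeast genomic sequences (BRP1, YG007, an ARG4 promoter fragment), so the record does not name the promoter.

The stated purpose is a FRET fusion for use in yeast, with the cyan protein as the likely donor and the green protein as acceptor, which suits it to evaluating this fluorophore pair in vivo. The depositor and sequencing-derived records are the same length and carry identical features, differing only in their start coordinate.
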