Addgene plasmid #168064: ymTq2-AausFP1 pDRF1-GW
Purpose: FRET fusion between ymTq2 and AausFP1 for use in yeast
Depositing lab: Bas Teusink. Depositing organization: Vrije Universiteit Amsterdam.
Backbone
  Vector backbone: pDRF1-GW
  Vector type: Yeast Expression
  Selectable markers: URA3
Growth in bacteria
  Bacterial resistance: Ampicillin, 100 μg/mL
  Growth temperature: 37°C
  Growth strain: DH5alpha
  Copy number: High Copy
Gene/Insert
  Gene/Insert name: ymTq2-AausFP1
  Species: Synthetic
  Cloning method: Restriction Enzyme; 5′ cloning site Unknown (unknown if destroyed); 3′ cloning site Unknown (unknown if destroyed)
Terms and licenses: Academic/Nonprofit Terms; Industry Terms: Not Available to Industry
How to cite: ymTq2-AausFP1 pDRF1-GW was a gift from Bas Teusink (Addgene plasmid # 168064 ; http://n2t.net/addgene:168064 ; RRID:Addgene_168064)
